LOCUS       Exported 6440 bp ds-DNA circular SYN 13-MAY-2021
DEFINITION  Mammalian expression plasmid for SARS-CoV-2 nsp7.
ACCESSION   .
VERSION     .
KEYWORDS    pGBW-m4252864
SOURCE      synthetic DNA construct
  ORGANISM  synthetic DNA construct
REFERENCE   1 (bases 1 to 6440)
  TITLE     SARS-CoV-2 protein Mammalian expression constructs, tagged, for
            protein expression and/or purification
REFERENCE   2 (bases 1 to 6440)
  AUTHORS   .
  TITLE     Direct Submission
  JOURNAL   Exported May 13, 2021 from SnapGene Server 1.1.58
            http://www.snapgene.com
FEATURES             Location/Qualifiers
     source          1..6440
                     /organism="synthetic DNA construct"
                     /mol_type="other DNA"
     CDS             251..271
                     /codon_start=1
                     /product="tobacco etch virus (TEV) protease recognition and
                     cleavage site"
                     /label=TEV site
                     /translation="ENLYFQS"
     CDS             272..349
                     /codon_start=1
                     /product="calmodulin-binding peptide"
                     /label=CBP
                     /note="derived from skeletal muscle myosin light chain
                     kinase; binds calmodulin with nanomolar affinity in the
                     presence of calcium"
                     /translation="KRRWKKNFIAVSAANRFKKISSSGAL"
     polyA_signal    402..523
                     /label=SV40 poly(A) signal
                     /note="SV40 polyadenylation signal"
     primer_bind     complement(413..432)
                     /label=EBV-rev
                     /note="SV40 polyA terminator, reverse primer"
     primer_bind     467..486
                     /label=SV40pA-R
                     /note="SV40 polyA, reverse primer"
     terminator      638..684
                     /label=T7 terminator
                     /note="transcription terminator for bacteriophage T7 RNA
                     polymerase"
     terminator      714..850
                     /label=rrnG terminator
                     /note="transcription terminator from the E. coli ribosomal
                     RNA rrnG operon (Albrechtsen et al., 1991)"
     misc_feature    895..966
                     /label=3' beta-globin insulator
                     /note="insulator downstream of the human beta-globin locus
                     (Farrell et al., 2002)"
     rep_origin      complement(1192..1780)
                     /direction=LEFT
                     /label=ori
                     /note="high-copy-number ColE1/pMB1/pBR322/pUC origin of
                     replication"
     primer_bind     complement(1272..1291)
                     /label=pBR322ori-F
                     /note="pBR322 origin, forward primer"
     promoter        2280..3489
                     /label=UbC promoter
                     /note="human ubiquitin C promoter"
     primer_bind     3326..3345
                     /label=hUBCpro-F
                     /note="Human Ubiquitin C (UbC) promoter, forward primer"
     CDS             3493..4092
                     /codon_start=1
                     /gene="pac from Streptomyces alboniger"
                     /product="puromycin N-acetyltransferase"
                     /label=PuroR
                     /note="confers resistance to puromycin"
                     /translation="MTEYKPTVRLATRDDVPRAVRTLAAAFADYPATRHTVDPDRHIER
                     VTELQELFLTRVGLDIGKVWVADDGAAVAVWTTPESVEAGAVFAEIGPRMAELSGSRLA
                     AQQQMEGLLAPHRPKEPAWFLATVGVSPDHQGKGLGSAVVLPGVEAAERAGVPAFLETS
                     APRNLPFYERLGFTVTADVEVPEGPRTWCMTRKPGA"
     primer_bind     complement(3493..3512)
                     /label=Puro-R
                     /note="Puromycin resistance gene, reverse primer. Also
                     called puro-variant-R"
     primer_bind     3989..4009
                     /label=Puro-F
                     /note="Puromycin resistance gene, forward primer"
     polyA_signal    4119..4167
                     /note="synthetic polyadenylation signal"
     CDS             4433..5293
                     /codon_start=1
                     /gene="bla"
                     /product="beta-lactamase"
                     /label=AmpR
                     /note="confers resistance to ampicillin, carbenicillin, and
                     related antibiotics"
                     /translation="MSIQHFRVALIPFFAAFCLPVFAHPETLVKVKDAEDQLGARVGYI
                     ELDLNSGKILESFRPEERFPMMSTFKVLLCGAVLSRIDAGQEQLGRRIHYSQNDLVEYS
                     PVTEKHLTDGMTVRELCSAAITMSDNTAANLLLTTIGGPKELTAFLHNMGDHVTRLDRW
                     EPELNEAIPNDERDTTMPVAMATTLRKLLTGELLTLASRQQLIDWMEADKVAGPLLRSA
                     LPAGWFIADKSGAGERGSRGIIAALGPDGKPSRIVVIYTTGSQATMDERNRQIAEIGAS
                     LIKHW"
     primer_bind     complement(4651..4670)
                     /label=Amp-R
                     /note="Ampicillin resistance gene, reverse primer"
     terminator      5306..5442
                     /label=rrnG terminator
                     /note="transcription terminator from the E. coli ribosomal
                     RNA rrnG operon (Albrechtsen et al., 1991)"
     misc_feature    5594..5665
                     /label=5' beta-globin insulator
                     /note="insulator upstream of the human beta-globin locus
                     (Farrell et al., 2002)"
     terminator      5670..5716
                     /label=T7 terminator
                     /note="transcription terminator for bacteriophage T7 RNA
                     polymerase"
     polyA_signal    5734..5782
                     /note="synthetic polyadenylation signal"
     enhancer        5863..6166
                     /label=CMV enhancer
                     /note="human cytomegalovirus immediate early enhancer"
     promoter        6168..6370
                     /label=CMV promoter
                     /note="human cytomegalovirus (CMV) immediate early
                     promoter"
     primer_bind     6321..6341
                     /label=CMV-F
                     /note="Human CMV immediate early promoter, forward primer"
ORIGIN
        1 caccatgaaa atgtcagatg taaagtgcac atcagtagtc ttactctcag ttttgcaaca
       61 actcagagta gaatcatcat ctaaattgtg ggctcaatgt gtccagttac acaatgacat
      121 tctcttagct aaagatacta ctgaagcctt tgaaaaaatg gtttcactac tttctgtttt
      181 gctttccatg cagggtgctg tagacataaa caagctttgt gaagaaatgc tggacaacag
      241 ggcaacctta gaaaaccttt actttcagtc gaagaggcga tggaaaaaga attttatcgc
      301 ggtgagtgca gccaacagat tcaaaaagat atcctcgtct ggtgccctct aagctagctt
      361 gactgactga gatacagcgt accttcagct cacagacatg ataagataca ttgatgagtt
      421 tggacaaacc acaactagaa tgcagtgaaa aaaatgcttt atttgtgaaa tttgtgatgc
      481 tattgcttta tttgtaacca ttataagctg caataaacaa gttaacaaca acaattgcat
      541 tcattttatg tttcaggttc agggggaggt gtgggaggtt ttttaaagca agtaaaacct
      601 ctacaaatgt ggtattggcc catctctatc ggtatcgtag cataacccct tggggcctct
      661 aaacgggtct tgaggggttt tttgtgcccc tcgggccgga ttgctatcta ccggcattgg
      721 cgcagaaaaa aatgcctgat gcgacgctgc gcgtcttata ctcccacata tgccagattc
      781 agcaacggat acggcttccc caacttgccc acttccatac gtgtcctcct taccagaaat
      841 ttatccttaa ggtcgtcagc tatcctgcag gcgatctctc gatttcgatc aagacattcc
      901 tttaatggtc ttttctggac accactaggg gtcagaagta gttcatcaaa ctttcttccc
      961 tccctaatct cattggttac cttgggctat cgaaacttaa ttaaccagtc aagtcagcta
     1021 cttggcgaga tcgacttgtc tgggtttcga ctacgctcag aattgcgtca gtcaagttcg
     1081 atctggtcct tgctattgca cccgttctcc gattacgagt ttcatttaaa tcatgtgagc
     1141 aaaaggccag caaaaggcca ggaaccgtaa aaaggccgcg ttgctggcgt ttttccatag
     1201 gctccgcccc cctgacgagc atcacaaaaa tcgacgctca agtcagaggt ggcgaaaccc
     1261 gacaggacta taaagatacc aggcgtttcc ccctggaagc tccctcgtgc gctctcctgt
     1321 tccgaccctg ccgcttaccg gatacctgtc cgcctttctc ccttcgggaa gcgtggcgct
     1381 ttctcatagc tcacgctgta ggtatctcag ttcggtgtag gtcgttcgct ccaagctggg
     1441 ctgtgtgcac gaaccccccg ttcagcccga ccgctgcgcc ttatccggta actatcgtct
     1501 tgagtccaac ccggtaagac acgacttatc gccactggca gcagccactg gtaacaggat
     1561 tagcagagcg aggtatgtag gcggtgctac agagttcttg aagtggtggc ctaactacgg
     1621 ctacactaga agaacagtat ttggtatctg cgctctgctg aagccagtta ccttcggaaa
     1681 aagagttggt agctcttgat ccggcaaaca aaccaccgct ggtagcggtg gtttttttgt
     1741 ttgcaagcag cagattacgc gcagaaaaaa aggatctcaa gaagatcctt tgatcttttc
     1801 tacggggtct gacgctcagt ggaacgaaaa ctcacgttaa gggattttgg tcatgagatt
     1861 atcaaaaagg atcttcacct agatcctttt aaattaaaaa tgaagtttta aatcaatcta
     1921 aagtatatat gagtaaactt ggtctgacag ttaccaatgc ttaatcagtg aggcacctat
     1981 ctcagcgatc tgtctatttc gttcatccat agttgcattt aaatttccga actctccaag
     2041 gccctcgtcg gaaaatcttc aaacctttcg tccgatccat cttgcaggct acctctcgaa
     2101 cgaactatcg caagtctctt ggccggcctt gcgccttggc tattgcttgg cagcgcctat
     2161 cgccaggtat tactccaatc ccgaatatcc gagatcggga tcacccgaga gaagttcaac
     2221 ctacatcctc aatcccgatc tatccgagat ccgaggaata tcgaaatcgg ggcgcgcctg
     2281 gcctccgcgc cgggttttgg cgcctcccgc gggcgccccc ctcgtcacgg cgagcgctgc
     2341 cacgtcagac gaagggcgca ggagcgtcct gatccttccg cccggacgct caggacagcg
     2401 gcccgctgct cataagactc ggccttagaa ccccagtatc agcagaagga cattttagga
     2461 cgggacttgg gtgactctag ggcactggtt ttctttccag agagcggaac aggcgaggaa
     2521 aagtagtccc ttctcggcga ttctgcggag ggatctccgt ggggcggtga acgccgatga
     2581 ttatataagg acgcgccggg tgtggcacag ctagttccgt cgcagccggg atttgggtcg
     2641 cggttcttgt ttgtggatcg ctgtgatcgt cacttggtga gtagcgggct gctgggctgg
     2701 ccggggcttt cgtggccgcc gggccgctcg gtgggacgga agcgtgtgga gagaccgcca
     2761 agggctgtag tctgggtccg cgagcaaggt tgccctgaac tgggggttgg ggggagcgca
     2821 gcaaaatggc ggctgttccc gagtcttgaa tggaagacgc ttgtgaggcg ggctgtgagg
     2881 tcgttgaaac aaggtggggg gcatggtggg cggcaagaac ccaaggtctt gagcccttcg
     2941 ctaatgcggg aaagctctta ttcgggtgag atgggctggg caccatctgg ggaccctgac
     3001 gtgaagtttg tcactgactg gagaactcgg tttgtcgtct gttgcggggg cggcagttat
     3061 ggcggtgccg ttgggcagtg cacccgtacc tttgggagcg cgcgccctcg tcgtgtcgtg
     3121 acgtcacccg ttctgttggc ttataatgca gggtggggcc accagccggt aggtgtgcgg
     3181 taggcttttc tccgtcgcag gacgcagggt tcgggcctag ggtaggctct cctgaatcga
     3241 caggcgccgg acctctggtg aggggaggga taagtgaggc gtcagtttct ttggtcggtt
     3301 ttatgtacct atcttcttaa gtagctgaag ctccggtttt gaactatgcg ctcggggttg
     3361 gcgagtgtgt tttgtgaagt tttttaggca ccttttgaaa tgtaatcatt tgggtcaata
     3421 tgtaattttc agtgttagac ttgtaaattg tccgctaaat tctggccgtt tttggctttt
     3481 ttgttagaca acatgaccga gtacaagccc acggtgcgcc tcgccacccg cgacgacgtc
     3541 cccagggccg tacgcaccct cgccgccgcg ttcgccgact accccgccac gcgccacacc
     3601 gtcgatccgg accgccacat cgagcgggtc accgagctgc aagaactctt cctcacgcgc
     3661 gtcgggctcg acatcggcaa ggtgtgggtc gcggacgacg gcgccgcggt ggcggtctgg
     3721 accacgccgg agagcgtcga agcgggggcg gtgttcgccg agatcggccc gcgcatggcc
     3781 gagttgagcg gttcccggct ggccgcgcag caacagatgg agggcctcct ggcgccgcac
     3841 cggcccaagg agcccgcgtg gttcctggcc accgtcggcg tctcgcccga ccaccagggc
     3901 aagggtctgg gcagcgccgt cgtgctcccc ggagtggagg ccgccgagcg cgccggggtg
     3961 cccgccttcc tggagacctc cgcgccccgc aacctcccct tctacgagcg gctcggcttc
     4021 accgtcaccg ccgacgtcga ggtgcccgaa ggaccgcgca cctggtgcat gacccgcaag
     4081 cccggtgcct aggctagtat gtaagcctag tcttagataa taaaatcgct atccatcgaa
     4141 gatggatgtg tgttggtttt ttgtgtgtgt aacgctaggc gcgcctggtg taccgagaac
     4201 gatcctctca gtgcgagtct cgacgatcca tatcgttgct tggcagtcag ccagtcggaa
     4261 tccagcttgg gacccaggaa gtccaatcgt cagatattgt actcaagcct ggtcacggca
     4321 gcgtaccgat ctgtttaaac ctagatattg atagtctgat cggtcaacgt ataatcgagt
     4381 cctagctttt gcaaacatct atcaagagac aggatcagca ggaggctttc gcatgagtat
     4441 tcaacatttc cgtgtcgccc ttattccctt ttttgcggca ttttgccttc ctgtttttgc
     4501 tcacccagaa acgctggtga aagtaaaaga tgctgaagat cagttgggtg cgcgagtggg
     4561 ttacatcgaa ctggatctca acagcggtaa gatccttgag agttttcgcc ccgaagaacg
     4621 ctttccaatg atgagcactt ttaaagttct gctatgtggc gcggtattat cccgtattga
     4681 cgccgggcaa gagcaactcg gtcgccgcat acactattct cagaatgact tggttgagta
     4741 ttcaccagtc acagaaaagc atcttacgga tggcatgaca gtaagagaat tatgcagtgc
     4801 tgccataacc atgagtgata acactgcggc caacttactt ctgacaacga ttggaggacc
     4861 gaaggagcta accgcttttt tgcacaacat gggggatcat gtaactcgcc ttgatcgttg
     4921 ggaaccggag ctgaatgaag ccataccaaa cgacgagcgt gacaccacga tgcctgtagc
     4981 aatggcaaca accttgcgta aactattaac tggcgaacta cttactctag cttcccggca
     5041 acagttgata gactggatgg aggcggataa agttgcagga ccacttctgc gctcggccct
     5101 tccggctggc tggtttattg ctgataaatc tggagccggt gagcgtgggt ctcgcggtat
     5161 cattgcagca ctggggccag atggtaagcc ctcccgtatc gtagttatct acacgacggg
     5221 gagtcaggca actatggatg aacgaaatag acagatcgct gagataggtg cctcactgat
     5281 taagcattgg taaccgattc taggtgcatt ggcgcagaaa aaaatgcctg atgcgacgct
     5341 gcgcgtctta tactcccaca tatgccagat tcagcaacgg atacggcttc cccaacttgc
     5401 ccacttccat acgtgtcctc cttaccagaa atttatcctt aagatcccga atcgtttaaa
     5461 ctcgactctg gctctatcga atctccgtcg tttcgagctt acgcgaacag ccgtggcgct
     5521 catttgctcg tcgggcatcg aatctcgtca gctatcgtca gcttaccttt ttggcagcga
     5581 tcgcggctcc cgacatcttg gaccattagc tccacaggta tcttcttccc tctagtggtc
     5641 ataacagcag cttcagctac ctctcaattc aaaaaacccc tcaagacccg tttagaggcc
     5701 ccaaggggtt atgctatcaa tcgttgcgtt acacacacaa aaaaccaaca cacatccatc
     5761 ttcgatggat agcgatttta ttatctaact gctgatcgag tgtagccaga tctagtaatc
     5821 aattacgggg tcattagttc atagcccata tatggagttc cgcgttacat aacttacggt
     5881 aaatggcccg cctggctgac cgcccaacga cccccgccca ttgacgtcaa taatgacgta
     5941 tgttcccata gtaacgccaa tagggacttt ccattgacgt caatgggtgg agtatttacg
     6001 gtaaactgcc cacttggcag tacatcaagt gtatcatatg ccaagtacgc cccctattga
     6061 cgtcaatgac ggtaaatggc ccgcctggca ttatgcccag tacatgacct tatgggactt
     6121 tcctacttgg cagtacatct acgtattagt catcgctatt accatgctga tgcggttttg
     6181 gcagtacatc aatgggcgtg gatagcggtt tgactcacgg ggatttccaa gtctccaccc
     6241 cattgacgtc aatgggagtt tgttttggca ccaaaatcaa cgggactttc caaaatgtcg
     6301 taacaactcc gccccattga cgcaaatggg cggtaggcgt gtacggtggg aggtctatat
     6361 aagcagagct ggtttagtga accgtcagat cagatctttg tcgatcctac catccactcg
     6421 acacacccgc cagcggccgc
//
