[The description below was written by a language model from this plasmid's Addgene catalogue record and the feature table of its GenBank file.]
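Description:
pGBW-m4252864 is a 6,440 bp mammalian expression plasmid for the SARS-CoV-2 non-structural protein nsp7. It is built on a pTwist_CMV_Puro_6 backbone from which an AarI site was removed. It is maintained in E. coli through a high-copy ColE1/pUC-type origin and an ampicillin resistance gene (beta-lactamase). For selection in mammalian cells it carries a separate cassette in which the human ubiquitin C promoter drives puromycin N-acetyltransferase, followed by a synthetic polyadenylation signal.

The wild-type nsp7 coding sequence, a short segment derived from the viral ORF1ab polyprotein gene, is expressed from the human CMV immediate-early enhancer and promoter. The insert is not annotated in the feature table. By position, it would occupy the unannotated region across the plasmid's numbering origin, between the CMV promoter and the tag sequences. Directly downstream lie a TEV protease recognition site and a calmodulin-binding peptide, supplied by the backbone as a C-terminal fusion, and the transcript ends at an SV40 poly(A) signal. The calmodulin-binding peptide binds calmodulin with high affinity in the presence of calcium, which allows affinity capture of the fusion protein, and TEV cleavage can then remove the tag.

The expression region is bracketed by 5' and 3' beta-globin insulator elements. T7 and rrnG transcription terminators and an upstream synthetic poly(A) signal also flank it, an arrangement that should limit read-through and interference between the plasmid's transcription units. The record places the construct in a set of tagged SARS-CoV-2 protein plasmids intended for expression and purification from mammalian cells.
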