Addgene plasmid #153701: pGBW-m4252864
Purpose: Mammalian expression plasmid for SARS-CoV-2 nsp7
Depositing lab: Ginkgo Bioworks & Benjie Chen. Depositing organization: Ginkgo Bioworks.
Backbone
  Vector backbone: pTwist_CMV_Puro_6 with AarI site removed
  Backbone size w/o insert (bp): 6080
  Vector type: Mammalian Expression
  Selectable markers: Puromycin
Growth in bacteria
  Bacterial resistance: Ampicillin, 100 μg/mL
  Growth temperature: 37°C
  Growth strain: DH5alpha
  Copy number: High Copy
Gene/Insert
  Gene/Insert name: SARS-CoV-2 nsp7
  Species: Severe acute respiratory syndrome coronavirus 2
  Insert size (bp): 242
  Mutation: wt
  Entrez Gene: ORF1ab (a.k.a. GU280_gp01)
  Promoter: CMV
  Tag / fusion protein: Cleavable TEV;CBP (C terminal on backbone)
  Cloning method: Unknown
Resource information
  A portion of this plasmid was derived from a plasmid made by: GinkgoBioworks
Depositor comments: NCBI reference sequence: 43740578
How to cite: pGBW-m4252864 was a gift from Ginkgo Bioworks & Benjie Chen (Addgene plasmid # 153701 ; http://n2t.net/addgene:153701 ; RRID:Addgene_153701)
